Addgene plasmid #182831: pWS5392-CRISPRai-HIS3
Purpose: (Empty Backbone) Saccharomyces cerevisiae inducible CRISPRai vector - HIS3 marker
Depositing lab: Rodrigo Ledesma-Amaro. Depositing organization: Imperial College London. Publication: Inducible expression of large gRNA arrays for multiplexed CRISPRai applications. Shaw WM, Studena L, Roy K, Hapeta P, McCarty NS, Graham AE, Ellis T, Ledesma-Amaro R. Nat Commun. 2022 Aug 25;13(1):4984. doi: 10.1038/s41467-022-32603-7. PubMed 36008396.
Backbone
  Vector backbone: ColE1
  Vector type: CRISPR
  Selectable markers: HIS3
Growth in bacteria
  Bacterial resistance: Kanamycin, 50 μg/mL
  Growth temperature: 37°C
  Growth strain: DH5alpha
  Copy number: High Copy
Terms and licenses: Academic/Nonprofit Terms; Industry Terms: Not Available to Industry
How to cite: pWS5392-CRISPRai-HIS3 was a gift from Rodrigo Ledesma-Amaro (Addgene plasmid # 182831 ; http://n2t.net/addgene:182831 ; RRID:Addgene_182831)
