[The description below was written by a language model from this plasmid's Addgene catalogue record and pLannotate feature annotations shown in this document.]
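Description:
pWS5392-CRISPRai-HIS3 is a large (about 22 kb) empty-backbone vector for inducible, combined CRISPR activation and interference (CRISPRai) in Saccharomyces cerevisiae. It is propagated in E. coli at high copy from a ColE1-type origin under kanamycin selection (KanR), and selected in yeast through a HIS3 cassette driven by its native promoter. No yeast replication origin or centromere is annotated, and fragments of yeast genomic coding sequences appear in the table. This could be consistent with chromosomal integration, but the record does not state how the plasmid is maintained in yeast.

The annotated payload comprises several expression units. A Streptococcus pyogenes Cas9 reading frame carries an SV40 nuclear localisation signal and a C-terminal Mxi1 repressor domain, followed by the PGK1 terminator, an arrangement typical of a repressing, presumably nuclease-dead, effector. Upstream lie fragments of VP16-repeat and RELA/p65 activation domains, which would supply the activation arm, although their fusion partner is not annotated and the first ~5 kb carries no features. A Csy4 (Cas6f) endoribonuclease with an ADH1 terminator is present, the enzyme commonly used to cleave a long transcript into individual guide RNAs. Two TetR fusions, one to a GAL4 fragment and one to Mxi1, appear to form a dual activator/repressor controller acting on a downstream array of tet operators, giving tetracycline-class inducibility. Behind this array sits superfolder GFP flanked by bacterial rrnB T1 and T7Te terminators, most likely a dropout placeholder to be replaced by a user's gRNA array. Promoters for most units are not annotated. The vector is intended for multiplexed, inducible gene regulation from large gRNA arrays.
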