Features (pLannotate 1.2.2; 28 found; start..end, strand, type, name):
   5119..5142    +  CDS            VP96 (fragment): 6 tandem repeats of the minimal activation domain of herpes simplex virus VP16 (Cheng et al., 2013)
   5311..6090    +  CDS            RELA (fragment): TF65_HUMAN - Also known as NFKB3. Experimental evidence at protein level: Swiss-Prot protein existence level 1. NF-kappa-B is a pleiotropic transcription factor present in almost all cell types and is the endpoint of a series of signal transduction events that are initiated by a vast array of stimuli related to many biological processes such as inflammation, immunity, differentiation, cell growth, tumorigenesis and apoptosis. NF-kappa-B is a homo- or heterodimeric complex formed by the Rel-like domain- containing proteins RELA/p65, RELB, NFKB1/p105, NFKB1/p50, REL and NFKB2/p52. The heterodime
   6345..6431    -  CDS            YMB8_YEAST (fragment): Experimental evidence at protein level: Swiss-Prot protein existence level 1. From Saccharomyces cerevisiae (strain ATCC 204508 / S288c) (Baker's yeast).
   7082..7101    +  CDS            SV40 NLS (fragment): nuclear localization signal of SV40 (simian virus 40) large T antigen
   7115..11215   +  CDS            cas9: CAS9_STRP1 - Also known as csn1 From Streptococcus pyogenes serotype M1.
  11264..11386   +  CDS            Mxi1: transcriptional repressor domain from the mouse Max-interacting protein 1 (Schreiber-Agus et al., 1995)
  11402..11626   +  terminator     PGK1 terminator (fragment): S. cerevisae PGK1; transcription terminator for 3-phosphoglycerate kinase gene
  12407..12964   +  CDS            cas6f: CAS6_PSEAB - Also known as csy4. Experimental evidence at protein level: Swiss-Prot protein existence level 1. CRISPR (clustered regularly interspaced short palindromic repeat) is an adaptive immune system that provides protection against mobile genetic elements (viruses, transposable elements and conjugative plasmids). CRISPR clusters contain sequences complementary to antecedent mobile elements and target invading nucleic acids. CRISPR clusters are transcribed and processed into CRISPR RNA (crRNA). Processes pre-crRNA into individual crRNA units. Absolutely required for crRNA production or s
  12980..13167   +  terminator     ADH1 terminator: S. cerevisiae ADH1; transcription terminator for the S. cerevisiae alcohol dehydrogenase 1 (ADH1) gene
  13938..14558   +  CDS            tetR: TETR2_ECOLX - Experimental evidence at protein level: Swiss-Prot protein existence level 1. TetR is the repressor of the tetracycline resistance element; its N-terminal region forms a helix-turn-helix structure and binds DNA. Binding of tetracycline to TetR reduces the repressor affinity for the tetracycline resistance gene (tetA) promoter operator sites. From Escherichia coli.
  14595..14942   +  CDS            GAL4 (fragment): GAL4_YEAST - Experimental evidence at protein level: Swiss-Prot protein existence level 1. This protein is a positive regulator for the gene expression of the galactose-induced genes such as GAL1, GAL2, GAL7, GAL10, and MEL1 which code for the enzymes used to convert galactose to glucose. It recognizes a 17 base pair sequence in (5'-CGGRNNRCYNYNCNCCG-3') the upstream activating sequence (UAS-G) of these genes. From Saccharomyces cerevisiae (strain ATCC 204508 / S288c) (Baker's yeast).
  15216..15632   -  CDS            IMO32 (fragment): IMO32_YEAST - Experimental evidence at protein level: Swiss-Prot protein existence level 1. Probable alcohol acetyltransferase that uses acetyl-CoA to synthesize acetate esters from various alcohols (Probable). Not involved in the synthesis of ethyl acetate (PubMed:28356220). From Saccharomyces cerevisiae (strain ATCC 204508 / S288c) (Baker's yeast).
  15922..16542   +  CDS            tetR: TETR2_ECOLX - Experimental evidence at protein level: Swiss-Prot protein existence level 1. TetR is the repressor of the tetracycline resistance element; its N-terminal region forms a helix-turn-helix structure and binds DNA. Binding of tetracycline to TetR reduces the repressor affinity for the tetracycline resistance gene (tetA) promoter operator sites. From Escherichia coli.
  16585..16704   +  CDS            Mxi1 (fragment): MXI1_MOUSE - Experimental evidence at protein level: Swiss-Prot protein existence level 1. Transcriptional repressor. MXI1 binds with MAX to form a sequence-specific DNA-binding protein complex which recognizes the core sequence 5'-CAC[GA]TG-3'. MXI1 thus antagonizes MYC transcriptional activity by competing for MAX. Isoform Short, which lacks a segment, has a much stronger suppressive potential and associates with a SIN3 homologous protein. From Mus musculus (Mouse).
  16998..17020   +  promoter       tight TRE promoter (fragment): Tet-responsive promoter PTight, consisting of seven tet operator sequences followed by the minimal CMV promoter
  17031..17052   +  promoter       PLtetO-1 promoter (fragment): modified phage lambda PL promoter with tet operator sites (Lutz and Bujard, 1997)
  17064..17083   +  promoter       tight TRE promoter (fragment): Tet-responsive promoter PTight, consisting of seven tet operator sequences followed by the minimal CMV promoter
  17093..17114   +  promoter       H1-2O2 promoter (fragment): doxycycline-inducible variant of the human H1 RNA promoter (Henriksen et al., 2007)
  17127..17145   +  promoter       PLtetO-1 promoter (fragment): modified phage lambda PL promoter with tet operator sites (Lutz and Bujard, 1997)
  17157..17177   +  promoter       tight TRE promoter (fragment): Tet-responsive promoter PTight, consisting of seven tet operator sequences followed by the minimal CMV promoter
  17190..17208   +  protein_bind   tet operator: tetO; bacterial operator O2 for the tetR and tetA genes tetracycline repressor TetR
  17541..18254   +  CDS            superfolder GFP: GFP variant that folds robustly even when fused to poorly folded proteins (Pédelacq et al., 2006)
  18266..18337   +  terminator     rrnB T1 terminator: transcription terminator T1 from the E. coli rrnB gene
  18353..18380   +  terminator     T7Te terminator: phage T7 early transcription terminator
  18725..18912   +  promoter       HIS3 promoter: S. cerevisiae HIS3
  18913..19572   +  CDS            HIS3: HIS7_YEAST - Experimental evidence at protein level: Swiss-Prot protein existence level 1. From Saccharomyces cerevisiae (strain ATCC 204508 / S288c) (Baker's yeast).
  20345..21160   -  CDS            KanR: aminoglycoside phosphotransferase; aph(3')-Ia; confers resistance to kanamycin in bacteria or G418 (Geneticin®) in eukaryotes
  21385..21973   +  rep_origin     ori: high-copy-number ColE1/pMB1/pBR322/pUC origin of replication
>Addgene plasmid #182831 | pWS5392-CRISPRai-HIS3 | addgene full sequence | sequence record 358424 | Addgene NGS Result
GCGGCCGCTCTAATTGTATCGAGATCACTTTTCGTGATCCGCTAATCAGCGACGGTCACATTAGGTTTGC
CAAGTCAGGGTATGAACCATACGATCAGTTTTCGTGAACCTGGTACGTATATTGTGGCGTTTGTGTATAT
TTTCATTCTTTGACAACAATCAATACCAACCTCAAATAGGAAAAGTAATAAGTTTGGCGTTACACCCCAA
AAGACGCCAAACGGATCGAACTTACTCAATAGCAATTAGCGAGACAAAACCTACGTTAAGACCTGTAACC
GATTTATCAAAGCACTCTGCGGTTCTTTCTTGGGAATATTACCTGGACATTTTGTGCCCTCAAGAAACGA
GGCTCTACGAGCCTGTTGGAGCCCCTCAGACATTAGCCGCCACGAATCAAACTTTTTACGCGATTCGGCC
CAAATCAGTTTCTCACAGATCATTCGTAGAGTGAAAAAGCACATCGATTATTTGATACCCCTTTGGGTTA
ATTACTGTTGAGGTCTTTGCCGTAAGTTCCATCGCTGTCTGAACTGGCCGATAATTGCAGACGAACGGTG
TTGTTATCCGATACAACCGGATATTTTTCTTTTAATGAGTCTAAACCGTGATAGCTTCAGGTTAATACAA
TCAAAAAAAGCTCAAATATTCTTTTAATGCCGCGTTCACAGATTCCAATTGAATACAACTAGGTAGTTCA
TTATATGAAGCCTTTGCTACTATTTTTCACTATAGTCTGCCTTCACCTTAATGCAGACATCCACATATTT
TAATCACTTTAAAATAAAAAGGAAGATATATTAGAAGCTATGATCCAATCTGTAAGCCAGATTAAAATTC
ACGAACTCTTCTTTCATTTGAATTGAATGCTTTGAGTTGGGGTAGATTATCGCAAATTACTCATCACATT
TATTGACTACGAACTTGCTGATGTCCTTTTTTTATTTATATTTTTCTTCAGTGAAGCGATTTTTTTTTTA
CACAGACCAAGACGGAAAAAAGTAGCTAAGGAAGAAAACAAAATCATGAAAAAAATGTGAAGTGATCATG
CACATCGCATCAACTTAAACATTGGCTTAGAGATATATAGAGTTAGAGTTTACGGCAACCTTTAAGCACC
AATACCTTTTGGCATAGTCTAAAGACCTGGTTCTTAATTTTAAACAAATTTAACTAAAGATTTCCCTATC
AAAGAAGTAACGAGTTGACAGATTTTCTCAAAATAAATCGATACTGCATTTCTAGGCATATCCAGCGAGA
TCTATGTCTGACCCAAAGAAGAAGAGAAAGGTTGGTTCTGGTTCCAAGTTGGAAAAGTTTACCAACTGCT
ACTCTCTGTCTAAGACCTTGAGATTCAAAGCTATTCCTGTTGGTAAGACCCAAGAAAACATTGACAACAA
GAGGTTGTTGGTTGAGGACGAAAAAAGAGCTGAAGATTACAAGGGTGTCAAGAAGTTGCTGGACAGATAT
TACTTGTCCTTCATCAACGATGTCCTGCACTCTATTAAGCTGAAGAACTTGAACAACTACATCTCCCTGT
TCAGAAAAAAGACCAGAACCGAGAAAGAGAACAAAGAGTTAGAAAACTTGGAGATCAACCTGAGGAAAGA
AATTGCTAAGGCTTTCAAGGGTAACGAGGGTTACAAATCTTTGTTCAAGAAGGACATCATCGAAACCATC
TTGCCAGAATTTTTGGATGATAAGGACGAAATTGCCTTGGTCAATTCTTTCAACGGTTTCACTACTGCTT
TCACTGGTTTCTTTGACAACAGGGAAAACATGTTCTCTGAAGAAGCTAAGTCTACCTCCATTGCTTTCAG
ATGCATTAACGAAAACTTGACCAGGTACATCTCCAACATGGATATTTTCGAAAAGGTTGATGCCATCTTC
GATAAGCACGAAGTCCAAGAAATCAAAGAGAAGATTTTGAACTCCGATTACGACGTCGAAGATTTTTTCG
AAGGTGAGTTCTTCAACTTCGTTTTGACTCAAGAAGGTATCGACGTTTACAACGCTATTATTGGTGGTTT
CGTTACCGAATCTGGTGAAAAGATTAAGGGTTTGAACGAGTACATCAACCTGTACAATCAAAAGACCAAG
CAGAAGTTGCCAAAGTTTAAGCCCTTGTACAAACAAGTCTTGTCCGACAGAGAATCCTTGTCTTTTTATG
GTGAAGGTTACACCTCCGATGAAGAAGTTTTGGAAGTTTTCAGAAACACCCTGAACAAGAACTCCGAAAT
CTTCTCATCCATTAAGAAGTTGGAGAAGCTGTTTAAGAACTTCGACGAATATTCCTCCGCTGGTATCTTT
GTCAAAAATGGTCCAGCTATTTCCACCATCTCCAAGGATATTTTTGGTGAATGGAACGTCATCAGAGATA
AGTGGAATGCTGAATACGATGACATCCACTTGAAAAAGAAGGCTGTTGTTACCGAAAAGTACGAGGATGA
TAGACGTAAGTCCTTCAAGAAGATTGGCTCTTTCTCTCTGGAACAATTGCAAGAATATGCTGATGCCGAT
TTGTCCGTTGTCGAAAAATTGAAAGAAATCATCATCCAGAAGGTCGACGAAATCTACAAAGTTTACGGTT
CCTCTGAAAAGTTGTTCGATGCTGATTTCGTTTTGGAGAAGTCGTTGAAGAAAAACGATGCTGTTGTTGC
CATCATGAAGGATTTGTTGGATTCCGTTAAGAGCTTCGAGAACTACATTAAGGCTTTTTTCGGTGAGGGC
AAAGAAACTAACAGAGATGAATCATTCTACGGCGATTTTGTTTTGGCCTACGATATTTTGTTGAAGGTTG
ATCATATCTACGACGCCATCAGAAACTACGTTACTCAAAAACCATACTCCAAAGACAAGTTCAAGCTGTA
CTTTCAAAACCCACAATTCATGGGTGGTTGGGACAAAGACAAAGAAACAGATTACAGAGCCACCATCTTG
AGATATGGTTCTAAGTACTACTTGGCCATCATGGATAAGAAATACGCTAAGTGCTTGCAAAAGATCGATA
AGGATGATGTCAACGGTAACTACGAGAAGATCAACTACAAATTATTGCCCGGTCCAAACAAGATGTTGCC
TAAGGTTTTCTTCAGCAAAAAGTGGATGGCTTACTACAACCCATCCGAAGATATTCAAAAGATTTACAAG
AACGGCACCTTCAAAAAGGGTGATATGTTCAACTTGAACGACTGCCATAAGCTGATCGATTTCTTCAAGG
ATTCCATCTCAAGATACCCAAAGTGGTCTAATGCTTACGATTTCAACTTCTCTGAAACCGAGAAGTACAA
AGATATTGCCGGTTTTTACAGGGAAGTCGAAGAACAAGGTTACAAGGTTTCATTCGAATCCGCCTCTAAA
AAAGAAGTTGACAAGTTGGTTGAAGAGGGCAAGTTGTACATGTTCCAGATTTATAACAAGGACTTCTCCG
ATAAGTCTCATGGTACTCCAAACTTGCATACCATGTACTTCAAGTTGTTGTTCGACGAAAACAATCACGG
TCAGATTAGATTGTCTGGTGGTGCTGAGTTGTTTATGAGAAGGGCTTCTTTGAAGAAAGAAGAGTTGGTT
GTTCATCCAGCCAATTCTCCAATTGCTAACAAGAATCCAGACAACCCAAAAAAGACTACCACCTTGTCTT
ACGATGTTTACAAGGATAAGAGATTCTCCGAGGACCAATACGAATTGCATATTCCAATTGCCATTAACAA
GTGCCCCAAGAACATTTTCAAGATCAACACCGAAGTTAGGGTGTTGTTGAAGCACGATGATAACCCATAC
GTTATTGGTATTGCTAGGGGTGAAAGAAACTTGTTGTACATCGTTGTTGTTGATGGTAAGGGTAACATCG
TGGAACAATACTCATTGAACGAGATTATCAACAACTTCAACGGCATCAGAATCAAGACCGATTACCATTC
TCTGCTTGACAAGAAAGAAAAAGAAAGATTCGAAGCCAGACAGAACTGGACCTCTATTGAAAACATCAAA
GAGTTGAAGGCCGGTTACATTTCACAAGTTGTTCATAAGATTTGCGAGCTGGTTGAAAAGTATGATGCAG
TTATTGCTTTGGAGGACTTGAACTCTGGTTTCAAGAACTCCAGAGTTAAGGTCGAAAAGCAGGTCTACCA
AAAGTTCGAAAAGATGTTGATCGACAAGCTGAACTACATGGTCGACAAAAAGTCTAATCCATGTGCTACA
GGTGGTGCTTTGAAAGGTTATCAAATTACGAACAAGTTCGAGAGCTTCAAGTCTATGTCTACTCAGAATG
GTTTCATCTTCTACATTCCAGCTTGGTTGACCTCTAAGATTGATCCATCTACTGGTTTCGTCAACCTGCT
GAAAACTAAGTACACTTCTATTGCCGACTCCAAGAAGTTCATCTCTTCATTCGATAGAATCATGTACGTT
CCAGAAGAGGACTTATTCGAATTTGCTTTGGATTACAAGAACTTCTCAAGAACTGATGCTGACTACATCA
AGAAGTGGAAGTTGTACTCTTACGGTAACAGAATCAGGATCTTCAGAAACCCTAAGAAGAACAACGTTTT
CGATTGGGAAGAAGTCTGTTTGACCTCTGCTTACAAAGAACTGTTTAACAAGTACGGCATCAACTACCAA
CAAGGTGATATTAGAGCTTTGTTGTGCGAACAATCTGATAAGGCCTTCTACTCATCTTTTATGGCCTTGA
TGTCACTGATGTTGCAGATGAGAAATTCCATTACTGGTAGAACCGATGTCGACTTTTTGATCTCTCCAGT
TAAGAACTCTGACGGTATTTTCTACGACTCAAGAAACTATGAAGCTCAAGAAAACGCCATTTTGCCAAAA
AACGCTGATGCTAATGGTGCTTACAACATTGCTAGAAAAGTTTTGTGGGCTATCGGCCAATTCAAAAAAG
CAGAAGATGAGAAGCTGGACAAGGTTAAGATTGCCATCTCAAACAAAGAATGGTTGGAATACGCTCAGAC
TTCTGTCAAACATGGTTCTGGTTCTCCACCAAAGAAGAAAAGAAAGGTTGGTTCCGGTTCTAAATTAGGT
GGTTCTGGTGGTTCCCCAAAGAAGAAAAGAAAGGTTGGTAGAGCTGAAGCTTCTGGTTCAGGTAGAGCAG
ATGCTTTGGATGATTTCGATTTGGACATGTTGGGTTCTGATGCATTGGACGATTTCGACTTAGATATGTT
AGGTAGTGACGCCTTGGATGACTTCGATCTGGATATGCTAGGTTCCGATGCCTTAGACGACTTTGATTTA
GACATGCTGATTAACTCAAGATCCTCTGGTTCTCCTAAGAAGAAGAGAAAAGTCGGTTCTCAATACTTGC
CAGATACCGATGATAGACACAGAATCGAAGAAAAGAGGAAGAGAACTTACGAAACCTTCAAGTCCATCAT
GAAGAAGTCTCCATTTTCTGGTCCAACTGATCCAAGACCACCACCAAGAAGAATTGCTGTTCCTTCAAGA
TCCTCTGCCTCTGTTCCAAAACCAGCTCCACAACCTTATCCTTTTACATCTTCTTTGTCCACCATCAACT
ACGATGAATTTCCAACTATGGTTTTCCCATCCGGTCAAATTTCTCAAGCTTCTGCTTTGGCTCCAGCTCC
TCCACAAGTTTTGCCACAAGCTCCAGCACCAGCTCCAGCTCCAGCAATGGTTTCTGCTTTAGCTCAAGCC
CCAGCTCCTGTTCCAGTTTTAGCTCCAGGTCCACCTCAAGCTGTTGCTCCACCAGCACCAAAACCTACTC
AAGCTGGTGAAGGTACTTTGTCTGAAGCTTTGTTGCAGTTGCAATTCGATGATGAAGATTTGGGTGCTTT
GTTGGGTAATTCTACTGATCCAGCTGTTTTTACCGATTTGGCTTCTGTTGATAACTCCGAATTTCAGCAG
TTGTTGAATCAAGGTATTCCAGTTGCTCCTCATACAACTGAACCTATGTTGATGGAATATCCAGAAGCAA
TTACTAGATTAGTTACTGGTGCTCAAAGACCTCCAGATCCTGCACCTGCTCCTTTGGGTGCTCCAGGTTT
ACCAAATGGTCTATTGTCTGGTGACGAAGATTTTTCCTCTATTGCCGATATGGATTTCTCCGCTTTGTTG
TGAGGATCCTAACTCGAGAGTGCTTTTAACTAAGAATTATTAGTCTTTTCTGCTTATTTTTTCATCATAG
TTTAGAACACTTTATATTAACGAATAGTTTATGAATCTATTTAGGTTTAAAAATTGATACAGTTTTATAA
GTTACTTTTTCAAAGACTCGTGCTGTCTATTGCATAATGCACTGGAAGGGGAAAAAAAAGGTGCACACGC
GTGGCTTTTTCTTGAATTTGCAGTTTGAAAAATGCTGCCAAACCAGATGTCAACACAGCTACAACGTGAC
CCAACATCAGATGACCCAAGGTCCACCTCTTATTAAAGGACGTTTGATCCTTCGACACCATGGCTCTGTT
GAACTTTTATCTGAGAGAGGAAAAAAAGGAAGGAAAAAAAAGAAGAAACTTCCTTTATTTATTTGTCTTA
ACCACAACACACAATGCAATAAGATGCAATATAATATCAAAGCCAATATCTTATGTTGCTGATCCTGAGA
AGGAATATATACAATTTATGTAGTAAAATACCTTTTCTTCTGCGAGTTGCAAGAAATAGAAAAGACTCCG
ATTGCGCATCGCCAGAATAAAATTTCACAACCACACTTTTTGGCTGAACTTTTTATTACCTGATTAAACA
GAGAGAGAAAAGGTAGAGGTCAAAATTTTTTAAGCAAAACTAAAAAAGATGCAAAATCACGTGCTGAAAA
TCTAACATAAGGGTTAAGATTAGAGTTTTATAGGACTTGTTTTGTAATATTTCAAATACGAGCTAACCCT
ACTGATTTCAATTAGGTCTAATTTAGGGTTGAGCTGCACTGAAATTTCGGAAATTTTGGGTTATTTTAAA
TGAGACAGAAGAACTACAGAGATACGTTCTTCAGACTTTAAAGCTTATCTCCACAAAGAATTGGTCAAGA
AATCATCCTAGAAAAACACGTTTGCTCACTCGATCTTAATCACATAGAGTGCTGGAACGGGAAGAAAGAT
CTATGTCTGATCCAAAAAAGAAGAGAAAGGTCGGTTCTGGTTCTGACAAGAAATACTCTATTGGTTTGGC
TATTGGCACCAATTCTGTTGGTTGGGCTGTTATTACTGACGAGTACAAAGTTCCCTCCAAGAAGTTTAAG
GTTTTGGGTAACACTGACAGGCACTCCATTAAGAAAAATTTGATTGGTGCCCTGTTGTTCGATTCTGGTG
AAACTGCTGAAGCTACTAGATTGAAAAGAACCGCTAGAAGAAGATACACCAGAAGAAAGAACAGAATCTG
CTACTTGCAAGAGATTTTCTCTAACGAAATGGCCAAGGTTGATGATTCATTCTTCCACAGATTGGAAGAG
TCCTTCTTGGTTGAAGAGGATAAGAAACACGAAAGACATCCAATCTTCGGTAACATCGTTGATGAAGTTG
CTTACCACGAAAAGTACCCAACTATCTACCATTTGAGAAAGAAGTTGGTTGACTCTACCGATAAGGCTGA
TTTGAGATTGATCTATTTGGCTTTGGCCCACATGATTAAGTTCAGAGGTCATTTCTTGATCGAGGGTGAT
TTGAATCCAGATAACTCCGATGTTGACAAGTTGTTCATCCAATTGGTCCAAACTTACAACCAGTTGTTCG
AAGAAAATCCAATCAATGCCTCTGGTGTTGATGCTAAGGCTATTTTGTCTGCTAGACTGTCTAAGTCAAG
AAGGTTGGAAAACTTGATTGCTCAATTGCCAGGTGAAAAGAAGAATGGTTTGTTCGGTAATTTGATCGCC
TTGTCTTTGGGTTTGACTCCAAATTTCAAGTCCAACTTCGATTTGGCTGAAGATGCTAAGTTGCAATTGT
CTAAGGATACCTACGATGATGACTTGGATAATTTGTTGGCCCAAATCGGTGATCAATACGCTGATTTGTT
TTTGGCTGCTAAGAACTTGTCCGATGCCATTTTGTTGTCCGATATCTTGAGAGTTAACACCGAAATTACT
AAGGCTCCATTGTCTGCCTCTATGATCAAAAGATACGATGAACACCACCAAGACTTGACTTTGTTGAAAG
CTTTGGTCAGACAACAGTTGCCAGAAAAGTACAAAGAAATCTTCTTCGACCAGTCCAAAAATGGTTACGC
TGGTTATATTGATGGTGGTGCTTCTCAAGAAGAGTTCTACAAGTTCATTAAGCCCATCTTGGAAAAGATG
GATGGTACTGAAGAACTGTTGGTCAAGTTGAACAGAGAAGATTTGTTGAGAAAGCAGAGAACCTTCGATA
ACGGTTCTATTCCACATCAAATCCACTTGGGTGAATTGCATGCTATTTTGAGAAGGCAAGAGGATTTCTA
CCCATTCTTGAAGGATAACAGAGAAAAGATCGAGAAGATCCTGACCTTCAGAATCCCATATTATGTTGGT
CCATTGGCCAGAGGTAATTCAAGATTTGCTTGGATGACTAGGAAGTCCGAAGAAACTATTACTCCATGGA
ACTTCGAAGAGGTTGTTGATAAGGGTGCTTCTGCTCAATCCTTCATTGAAAGAATGACTAACTTCGACAA
GAACCTGCCAAACGAAAAGGTTTTGCCAAAACACTCTTTGCTGTACGAATACTTCACCGTCTACAACGAA
TTGACTAAGGTTAAGTACGTCACCGAAGGTATGAGAAAACCAGCTTTTTTGTCTGGTGAACAAAAGAAGG
CTATCGTCGATTTGTTGTTCAAGACTAACAGAAAGGTTACCGTCAAGCAATTGAAAGAGGACTACTTCAA
GAAAATCGAGTGCTTCGACTCCGTTGAAATTAGTGGTGTTGAAGATAGATTCAACGCCTCCTTAGGTACT
TACCATGACTTATTGAAGATCATCAAGGACAAGGATTTCTTGGACAACGAAGAAAACGAGGATATCTTGG
AGGATATCGTTTTGACTTTGACCTTGTTCGAGGATAGGGAAATGATCGAAGAAAGGTTGAAAACCTACGC
TCACTTGTTTGATGATAAGGTCATGAAGCAGTTGAAGAGAAGAAGGTATACTGGTTGGGGTAGATTGTCT
AGGAAATTGATTAACGGTATCAGGGACAAGCAATCCGGTAAGACTATTTTGGACTTTTTGAAGTCTGATG
GCTTCGCCAATAGAAACTTCATGCAATTGATCCACGATGACAGCTTGACCTTCAAAGAAGATATTCAAAA
GGCCCAAGTTTCCGGTCAAGGTGATTCTTTACATGAACATATTGCTAACTTGGCTGGTTCCCCAGCTATT
AAGAAAGGTATTTTACAAACCGTTAAGGTGGTCGACGAATTGGTAAAAGTTATGGGTAGACATAAGCCAG
AGAACATCGTTATTGAAATGGCTAGAGAAAATCAGACTACCCAAAAGGGTCAAAAGAACTCCAGAGAAAG
GATGAAGAGAATTGAAGAGGGTATCAAAGAATTGGGCTCCCAGATTTTGAAAGAACACCCAGTTGAAAAC
ACCCAATTGCAGAACGAAAAGCTGTACTTGTACTACTTGCAGAATGGTAGAGATATGTACGTCGACCAAG
AATTGGATATCAACAGATTGTCCGATTACGATGTCGATGCTATCGTTCCACAGTCTTTTTTGAAGGATGA
CTCCATCGATAACAAGGTCTTGACTAGATCCGATAAGAACAGAGGTAAGTCTGATAACGTTCCATCTGAA
GAGGTCGTCAAGAAGATGAAGAATTATTGGAGACAGTTGCTGAACGCCAAGTTGATTACTCAAAGAAAGT
TCGACAATTTGACCAAGGCTGAAAGAGGTGGTTTGTCTGAATTGGACAAAGCAGGTTTCATTAAGAGGCA
ATTGGTTGAAACTAGGCAAATCACCAAACACGTTGCCCAAATTTTGGATTCCAGAATGAATACCAAGTAC
GACGAAAACGATAAGTTGATCAGGGAAGTTAAGGTCATCACGTTGAAGTCTAAGTTGGTTTCCGATTTCA
GAAAGGACTTCCAATTCTACAAGGTCAGGGAAATCAACAACTACCATCATGCTCATGATGCTTACTTGAA
TGCTGTTGTTGGTACTGCCTTGATTAAGAAGTATCCAAAGTTGGAATCCGAGTTCGTTTACGGTGATTAC
AAGGTTTACGACGTCAGAAAGATGATTGCCAAGTCCGAACAAGAAATTGGTAAGGCTACTGCTAAGTACT
TCTTCTACTCCAACATCATGAATTTCTTCAAGACCGAAATCACTTTGGCCAACGGTGAAATTAGAAAAAG
GCCATTGATTGAGACTAACGGTGAGACTGGTGAAATAGTTTGGGATAAGGGTAGAGATTTCGCTACCGTT
AGAAAAGTTTTGTCCATGCCACAAGTTAACATCGTCAAAAAGACCGAAGTTCAAACTGGTGGTTTCTCCA
AAGAATCCATCTTGCCAAAAAGAAACTCCGACAAATTGATCGCCAGAAAGAAAGATTGGGACCCAAAAAA
GTATGGTGGTTTTGATTCTCCAACCGTTGCTTACTCTGTTTTGGTTGTTGCTAAAGTTGAAAAGGGCAAG
AGCAAGAAGTTGAAGTCAGTCAAAGAACTATTGGGCATCACGATCATGGAAAGGTCATCTTTTGAAAAAA
ACCCAATCGACTTTTTGGAGGCCAAGGGTTACAAAGAAGTTAAGAAGGATCTGATTATCAAGCTGCCCAA
GTACTCTTTGTTCGAATTGGAAAACGGTCGTAAGAGAATGTTGGCTTCTGCTGGTGAATTACAAAAGGGT
AATGAATTGGCTCTGCCCTCTAAGTACGTTAACTTTCTATACTTGGCCTCTCACTACGAAAAGTTGAAGG
GTTCTCCTGAAGATAACGAACAAAAGCAGTTGTTTGTCGAACAGCATAAGCACTACTTGGACGAAATCAT
CGAACAGATTTCTGAATTTTCCAAGAGGGTTATTTTGGCTGATGCCAATTTGGATAAGGTCTTGTCTGCT
TACAACAAGCACAGAGATAAGCCAATTAGAGAACAAGCCGAAAACATCATTCACCTGTTCACTTTGACTA
ATTTGGGTGCTCCAGCTGCTTTTAAGTATTTCGATACCACCATCGACAGAAAGAGATACACTTCTACAAA
AGAGGTTCTGGACGCTACCTTGATTCATCAATCTATTACTGGCTTGTACGAAACCAGGATCGACTTGTCT
CAATTAGGTGGTGATGGTTCAGGTTCTCCACCAAAGAAAAAACGTAAGGTCGGATCTGGTTCTATGGAAC
GTGTGAGAATGATTAATGTGCAAAGGCTGTTAGAAGCCGCAGAGTTTTTAGAAAGAAGAGAAAGAGAATG
CGAACACGGGTATGCCAGTTCTTTCCCTAGCATGCCCTCTCCCAGAGGATCCTAACTCGAGATTGAATTG
AATTGAAATCGATAGATCAATTTTTTTCTTTTCTCTTTCCCCATCCTTTACGCTAAAATAATAGTTTATT
TTATTTTTTGAATATTTTTTATTTATATACGTATATATAGACTATTATTTATCTTTTAATGATTATTAAG
ATTTTTATTAAAAAAAAATTCGCTCCTCTTTTAATGCCTTTATGCAGTTTTTTTTTCCCATTCGATATTT
CTATGTGCTGGATGCACACACTGGCTTAAGATGACAACGTATATATTAAATTTGCTCTTGTTCTGTACTT
TCCTAATTCTTATGTAAAAAGACAAGAATTTATGATACTATTTAATAACAAAAAACTACCTAAGAAAAGC
ATCATGCAGTCGAAATTGAAATCGAAAAGTAAAACTTTAACGGAACATGTTTGAAATTCTAAGAAAGCAT
ACATCTTCATCCCTTATATATAGAGTTATGTTTGATATTAGTAGTCATGTTGTAATCTCTGGCCTAAGTA
TACGTAACGAAAATGGTAGCACGTCGCGTTTATGGCCCCCAGGTTAATGTGTTCTCTGAAATTCGCATCA
CTTTGAGAAATAATGGGAACACCTTACGCGTGAGCTGTGCCCACCGCTTCGCCTAATAAAGCGGTGTTCT
CAAAATTTCTCCCCGTTTTCAGGATCACGAGCGCCATCTAGTTCTGGTAAAATCGCGCTTACAAGAACAA
AGAAAAGAAACATCGCGTAATGCAACAGTGAGACACTTGCCGTCATATATAAGGTTTTGGATCAGTAACC
GTTATTTGAGCATAACACAGGTTTTTAAATATATTATTATATATCATGGTATATGTGTAAAATTTTTTTG
CTGACTGGTTTTGTTTATTTATTTAGCTTTTTAAAAATTTTACTTTCTTCTTGTTAATTTTTTCTGATTG
CTCTATACTCAAACCAACAACAACTTACTCTACAACTAAGATCTATGTCTGACCCAAAGAAAAAAAGAAA
AGTTGGTTCAGGTTCTGACCACTACTTGGATATTAGATTAAGACCAGATCCAGAATTTCCACCAGCTCAA
TTGATGTCTGTTTTGTTCGGTAAATTGCACCAAGCTTTGGTTGCTCAAGGTGGTGATAGAATTGGTGTTT
CATTTCCAGATTTGGACGAATCCAGATCAAGATTGGGTGAAAGATTGAGAATCCATGCTTCCGCTGATGA
TTTGAGAGCTTTGTTGGCTAGACCATGGTTGGAAGGTTTGAGAGATCACTTGCAATTTGGTGAACCAGCT
GTTGTTCCACATCCAACTCCATATAGACAAGTTTCAAGAGTTCAAGCCAAGTCTAACCCAGAAAGATTGC
GTAGAAGATTGATGAGAAGGCACGATTTGTCTGAAGAAGAAGCCAGAAAAAGAATCCCAGATACTGTTGC
TAGAGCTTTGGATTTGCCATTCGTTACTTTGAGATCACAATCTACCGGTCAACATTTCAGGTTGTTCATT
AGACATGGTCCATTGCAAGTTACTGCTGAAGAAGGTGGTTTTACTTGTTACGGTTTGTCTAAAGGTGGAT
TCGTTCCATGGTTTGGATCCTAACTCGAGGCGAATTTCTTATGATTTATGATTTTTATTATTAAATAAGT
TATAAAAAAAATAAGTGTATACAAATTTTAAAGTGACTCTTAGGTTTTAAAACGAAAATTCTTATTCTTG
AGTAACTCTTTCCTGTAGGTCAGGTTGCTTTCTCAGGTATAGCATGAGGTCGCTCTTATTGACCACACCT
CTACCGGCATGCCGAGCAAATGCCTGCAAATCGCTCCCCATTTCGCTGGTTCTGTATGGGCACAGACAAC
CTAAACGCCTTGTGAAATTGCAAATATGGTGATTTGAAACGTTTCCTAGTGCAGCAGGATCACAGATAAC
GTGTAAAGGGCTTAGCAGTTGATAATCCTCTCTAGTTAAGACCTAAACAAAATGCTGTCACTAACCGTAG
TATTAAATGACACACTTTGGTGACTTTCGTTAATGGGGATGTGGTAGTGGCCATTGCCAATAAACAAAAA
GAACAGGGAAAGAAGTAGAAAGTGATATAAGTTTGCTTGCCACTTTTCGTTTTTCACGAAAAAAACAGGC
GAAAAAAAATGCTAGACAAGTACCCGGCTGAATCACACCTCGTTAACAGTGACTTTCGGTGACAGATACC
CGATTGGGCACCCGGCTGGTAAGTTATGATAGAAAGCCAACGCTGTACTATTGGCTTAGCTATGGCAATA
TTTTGATTATCAGCTAGTTTTATTAACGTTATAATTAGTGTAACCAGTTTTTCATCTATTTCATTTATTT
CATTTATTTACTTTAATTGCAGATCCCCCTAACGCGTTTAAAGCTTTTATTCACTAGCTTATGTATTTTT
TATAGGAAACGCGACGCGTAACATCGCGCAAATGAAGGTTTTGATGTATTATAATGAGGTATTCTTCCTT
ATATACATCGATGAAAAGCGTTGACAGCATACATTGGAAAGAAATAGGAAACGGACACCGGAAGAAAAAA
TAGATCTATGTCAAGATTGGACAAAAGCAAGGTTATTAACGGTGCCTTGGAACTGTTGAATGGTGTAGGT
ATAGAAGGCTTAACGACCAGAAAATTAGCACAAAAGTTAGGTGTAGAGCAGCCAACATTATATTGGCACG
TCAAAAACAAGAGAGCATTGCTAGACGCATTGCCAATCGAAATGTTAGATCGTCATCACACTCATTTTTG
CCCATTAGAGGGTGAGAGTTGGCAAGACTTTTTGCGTAACAATGCTAAATCCTTTAGATGCGCCTTGTTG
AGCCATCGTGATGGTGCCAAGGTTCATCTAGGTACAAGGCCAACAGAAAAACAGTATGAGACTTTGGAGA
ATCAGCTAGCCTTTTTATGCCAACAGGGTTTTTCATTGGAGAATGCCTTATACGCTTTAAGTGCAGTTGG
TCACTTCACTTTAGGTTGCGTACTAGAAGAACAAGAGCACCAGGTTGCTAAAGAAGAGAGAGAAACACCT
ACAACAGATTCAATGCCTCCATTGCTAAGACAAGCTATCGAACTGTTTGATAGACAGGGTGCAGAACCTG
CATTCTTGTTCGGTTTAGAGTTGATTATTTGCGGCTTGGAAAAGCAGCTAAAATGCGAATCTGGTAGTGG
TTCACCTCCTAAGAAAAAGAGAAAAGTTGGTTCCGGTAGCGCTAATTTCAATCAGTCTGGTAATATTGCC
GACTCCTCTTTGTCTTTCACTTTCACTAATTCTTCCAACGGTCCAAACTTGATCACTACCCAAACTAATT
CTCAAGCTTTGTCTCAGCCAATTGCCTCTTCTAATGTTCACGATAACTTCATGAACAACGAAATCACCGC
CTCCAAAATTGATGATGGTAACAATTCTAAGCCATTGTCTCCAGGTTGGACTGATCAAACTGCTTATAAT
GCTTTCGGTATTACCACCGGTATGTTTAACACTACTACTATGGATGACGTCTACAACTACTTGTTCGATG
ATGAAGATACACCACCAAATCCAAAGAAAGAAGGATCCTAACTCGAGGCCAATTGGTGCGGCAATTGATA
ATAACGAAAATGTCTTTTAATGATCTGGGTATAATGAGGAATTTTCCGAACGTTTTTACTTTATATATAT
ATATACATGTAACATATATTCTATACGCTATAGAGAAAGGAAATTTTTCAATTAAAAAAAAAATAGAGAA
AGAGTTTCACTTCTTGATTATCGCTAACACTAATGGTTGAAGTACTGCTACTTTAATTTTATGCTGGGTA
GACTACCCATGAGTCACAATGAACGTTCGTGCTTTGTGATAAAGTGTTTCACGTCATCCGACATGACTTC
GTAGTTATGGACTGAACTGTGTGGTGAGGTTCCATGATTTCTTAGGTCCAGCAGATACATGTCTCTTCCC
AATTTCTTGTTAAGGTTACGGCCAATGCTTCGGTTGTTGAGCTTGTTACCGAATAAGCCGTGAAGTATGA
TAATAGGTGGTCTTGGCTTCCCTTCATCCCCAGTTTTTACTGCATCTCTCTTGATTATGTCATATGAAAG
GTCCAGTGGGACTTGCTTTTGTTGCAGCACCTTTGCTAATGAATGAAAGGCACATAGTGACTGCTTAAAA
ATGCAGGAACTTAAATTATTCCGAATGGTATTTTGTCTCACATATATTGTCCCATACTGTGCCAAGATCC
CGGCTTTACCCAGTATCATCATTGTACCGTTACCAATTCTCCTCGTATATCACGGTTAGTTTTTAAACCT
CGGGGTGACGTTTACTATTGGCGTACTAATATATTCTTATTTTCTTTTCTTTTTTGTTGGCAGTTTCAAG
CAACACATGTACTGGATAACCAACCCCCGCACGCTCTTGGAAAAAATTGAGAAGGCATCGGACACTTGCT
GATGAGTATTTCGAAAAATTCCATGAAGATGAGGCCAAGATTGTTTGGAAGAGATTGAAAAGAAGAAGAA
GAAAAAAAGATAAAAGCAAATCAAAAGATCTATGTCAAGATTGGATAAGTCCAAGGTTATCAACTCTGCT
TTGGAGTTGTTGAACGAAGTTGGTATTGAAGGTTTGACCACTAGAAAGTTGGCTCAAAAATTGGGTGTTG
CTCAAAAAACCTTGTACTGGCACGTTAAGAACAAAAGAGCTTTGTTGGACGCTTTGGCCATTGAAATGTT
GGATAGACATCATACCCATTTCTGTCCATTGGAAGGTGAATCATGGCAAGATTTCTTGAGAAACAACGCC
AAGTCTTTCAGATGTGCTTTGTTGTCTCATAGAGATGGTGCTAAAGTTCACTTGGGTACTAGACCAACTG
AAAAGCAATACGAAACTTTGGAAAACCAGTTGGCTTTCTTGTGTCAACAAGGTTTCTCTTTAGAAAACGC
CTTGTATGCTTTGTCTGCTGTTGGTCATTTTACCTTGGGTTGTGTTTTGGAAGATCAAGAACATCAAGTC
GCCAAAGAAGAAAGGGAAACTCCAACTACTGATTCTATGCCACCATTATTGAGACAAGCCATTGAGTTGT
TTGATCATCAAGGTGCTGAACCAGCTTTTTTGTTTGGTTTGGAATTGATCATCTGCGGTTTGGAGAAACA
ATTGAAGTGTGAATCTGGTTCTGGTTCTCCACCAAAAAAGAAAAGAAAGGTTGGTTCAGGTTCCGAAAGG
GTTAGAATGATTAACGTTCAAAGGTTGTTGGAAGCTGCCGAATTTTTGGAAAGACGTGAAAGGGAATGTG
AACATGGTTACGCTTCATCTTTTCCATCTATGCCATCTCCAAGAGGATCCTAACTCGAGAGCTTTTGATT
AAGCCTTCTAGTCCAAAAAACACGTTTTTTTGTCATTTATTTCATTTTCTTAGAATAGTTTAGTTTATTC
ATTTTATAGTCACGAATGTTTTATGATTCTATATAGGGTTGCAAACAAGCATTTTTCATTTTATGTTAAA
ACAATTTCAGGTTTACCTTTTATTCTGCTTGTGGTGACGCGTGTATCCGCCCGCTCTTTTGGTCACCCAT
GTATGCTGAAGTGAATAAAGCTCCACACAGTCGAACGGGTAGTCCATCGTTGTAGGATACTCCCTATCAG
TGATAGAGAAATCTATGCGGCATCCCTATCAGTGATAGAGATCGGTAACGGAGTCCCTATCAGTGATAGA
GAAGTGGTGTTCAGTTCCCTATCAGTGATAGAGAAGTTTGACACTATCCCTATCAGTGATAGAGAGAACA
GCAATGACTCCCTATCAGTGATAGAGATCAAATGGCGTATCCCTATCAGTGATAGAGATAATTAACTTGT
AATATTCTAATCAATTGATATAAAAATCCCCGTCAGTGACGGAGATTTTCTTTTTTTTTTATTTTTCCCC
GTCAGTGACGGAGAATATCAAGCTACAAAAAGAATTCGCATCTAGATTCTTGAGACGGTTCACTGCCGTA
TAGGCAGTGAGACCGAAAGTGAAACGTGATTTCATGCGTCATTTTGAACATTTTGTAAATCTTATTTAAT
AATGTGTGCGGCAATTCACATTTAATTTATGAATGTTTTCTTAACATCGCGGCAACTCAAGAAACGGCAG
GTTCGGATCTTAGCTACTAGAGAAAGAGGAGAAATACTAGATGCGTAAAGGCGAAGAGCTGTTCACTGGT
GTCGTCCCTATTCTGGTGGAACTGGATGGTGATGTCAACGGTCATAAGTTTTCCGTGCGTGGCGAGGGTG
AAGGTGACGCAACTAATGGTAAACTGACGCTGAAGTTCATCTGTACTACTGGTAAACTGCCGGTTCCTTG
GCCGACTCTGGTAACGACGCTGACTTATGGTGTTCAGTGCTTTGCTCGTTATCCGGACCATATGAAGCAG
CATGACTTCTTCAAGTCCGCCATGCCGGAAGGCTATGTGCAGGAACGCACGATTTCCTTTAAGGATGACG
GCACGTACAAAACGCGTGCGGAAGTGAAATTTGAAGGCGATACCCTGGTAAACCGCATTGAGCTGAAAGG
CATTGACTTTAAAGAGGACGGCAATATCCTGGGCCATAAGCTGGAATACAATTTTAACAGCCACAATGTT
TACATCACCGCCGATAAACAAAAAAATGGCATTAAAGCGAATTTTAAAATTCGCCACAACGTGGAGGATG
GCAGCGTGCAGCTGGCTGATCACTACCAGCAAAACACTCCAATCGGTGATGGTCCTGTTCTGCTGCCAGA
CAATCACTATCTGAGCACGCAAAGCGTTCTGTCTAAAGATCCGAACGAGAAACGCGATCATATGGTTCTG
CTGGAGTTCGTAACCGCAGCGGGCATCACGCATGGTATGGATGAACTGTACAAATGACCAGGCATCAAAT
AAAACGAAAGGCTCAGTCGAAAGACTGGGCCTTTCGTTTTATCTGTTGTTTGTCGGTGAACGCTCTCTAC
TAGAGTCACACTGGCTCACCTTCGGGTGGGCCTTTCTGCGTTTATAGGTCTCATCCCCGTCAGTGACGGA
GATCGTCTCTACCAACTAGTGCACTGCAGTACAATAAAGCAATCTTGATGAGGATAATGATTTTTTTTTG
AATATACATAAATACTACCGTTTTTCTGCTAGATTTTGTGATGACGTAAATAAGTACATATTACTTTTTA
AGCCAAGACAAGATTAAGCATTAACTTTACCCTTTTCTTTCTAAGTTTCAATATTAGTTATCACTGTTTA
AAAGTTATGGCGAGAACGTCGGCGGTTAAAATATATTACCCTGAACGAGCATACAAACACAGTCCTTTCC
CGCAATTTTCTTTTTCTATTACTCTTGGCCTCCTCTAGTACACTCTATATTTTTTTATGCCTCGGTAATG
ATTTTCATTTTTTTTTTTCCACCTAGCGGATGACTCTTTTTTTTTCTTAGCGATTGGCATTATCACATAA
TGAATTATACATTATATAAAGTAATGTGATTTCTTCGAAGAATATACTAAAAAATGAGCAGGCAAGATAA
ACGAAGGCAAAGATGACAGAGCAGAAAGCCCTAGTAAAGCGTATTACAAATGAAACCAAGATTCAGATTG
CGATCTCTTTAAAGGGTGGTCCCCTAGCGATAGAGCACTCGATCTTCCCAGAAAAAGAGGCAGAAGCAGT
AGCAGAACAGGCCACACAATCGCAAGTGATTAACGTCCACACAGGTATAGGGTTTCTGGACCATATGATA
CATGCTCTGGCCAAGCATTCCGGCTGGTCGCTAATCGTTGAGTGCATTGGTGACTTACACATAGACGACC
ATCACACCACTGAGGACTGCGGGATTGCTCTCGGTCAAGCTTTTAAAGAGGCCCTAGGGGCCGTGCGTGG
AGTAAAAAGGTTTGGATCAGGATTTGCGCCTTTGGATGAGGCACTTTCCAGAGCGGTGGTTGATCTTTCG
AACAGGCCGTACGCAGTTGTCGAACTTGGTTTGCAAAGGGAGAAAGTAGGTGATCTCTCTTGCGAGATGA
TCCCGCATTTTCTTGAAAGCTTTGCAGAGGCTAGCAGAATTACCCTCCACGTTGATTGTCTGCGAGGCAA
GAATGATCATCACCGTAGTGAGAGTGCGTTCAAGGCTCTTGCGGTTGCCATAAGAGAAGCCACCTCGCCC
AATGGTACCAACGATGTTCCCTCCACCAAAGGTGTTCTTATGTAGTGACACCGATTATTTAAAGCTGCTG
CATACGATATATATACATGTGTATATATGTATACCTATGAATGTCAGTAAGTATGTATACGAACAGTATG
ATACTGAAGATGACAAGGTAATGCATCATTCTATACGTGTCATTCTGAACGAGGCGCGCTTTCCTTTTTT
CTTTTTGCTTTTTCTTTTTTTTTCTCTTGAACTCGACGGATCATAGAGTTATCGTGTTGCATCTGCGGCT
TTAAATTGATGTATCTCATCGCAGGCACGGGCAGTACAGTGCCCTGAGCGTAGGGAAAAATGAAAAAAAG
GATGTAACTTTTAACATAATTCCAGCACGCAGCGATTGGGTATAATGAAGATTGTTAAGTTCAACAACAT
GTGAAATTCTTAGCTCCGCAACTTGCTTGAATTATGAGCTCTAAGATTCAAGAAGTAAATAGGTCATATA
ATGGAATGATAGTAGTACTTGATAAAGGAACCATGTGATCTTACGTTGATATGAAAATAATTCTCTCACA
GAAGTCAGTTTGTATGACTAACATAGAGAGTAATTGCTTTTCGGATAAAATCGCACCTAACAAAGATTAC
CTTTTGTAAAGCCTCCAGAACAGCTATGAATGTTCGTTATTCTACGCACTTTCTTTCATACATCTTGATC
CGCCTTTTTTGATGTAGGTTTTAACGCGGCAAAACATATTAATTTTTCTGATTTGGAAAAATAAAGAGTT
AGTTCTGCCGCGGCCGCGTGTTACAACCAATTAACCAATTCTGATTAGAAAAACTCATCGAGCATCAAAT
GAAACTGCAATTTATTCATATCAGGATTATCAATACCATATTTTTGAAAAAGCCGTTTCTGTAATGAAGG
AGAAAACTCACCGAGGCAGTTCCATAGGATGGCAAGATCCTGGTATCGGTCTGCGATTCCGACTCGTCCA
ACATCAATACAACCTATTAATTTCCCCTCGTCAAAAATAAGGTTATCAAGTGAGAAATCACCATGAGTGA
CGACTGAATCCGGTGAGAATGGCAAAAGCTTATGCATTTCTTTCCAGACTTGTTCAACAGGCCAGCCATT
ACGCTCGTCATCAAAATCACTCGCATCAACCAAACCGTTATTCATTCGTGATTGCGCCTGAGCGAGGCGA
AATACGCGATCGCTGTTAAAAGGACAATTACAAACAGGAATCGAATGCAACCGGCGCAGGAACACTGCCA
GCGCATCAACAATATTTTCACCTGAATCAGGATATTCTTCTAATACCTGGAATGCTGTTTTCCCGGGGAT
CGCAGTGGTGAGTAACCATGCATCATCAGGAGTACGGATAAAATGCTTGATGGTCGGAAGAGGCATAAAT
TCCGTCAGCCAGTTTAGTCTGACCATCTCATCTGTAACATCATTGGCAACGCTACCTTTGCCATGTTTCA
GAAACAACTCTGGCGCATCGGGCTTCCCATACAATCGATAGATTGTCGCACCTGATTGCCCGACATTATC
GCGAGCCCATTTATACCCATATAAATCAGCATCCATGTTGGAATTTAATCGCGGCCTGGAGCAAGACGTT
TCCCGTTGAATATGGCTCATAACACCCCTTGTATTACTGTTTATGTAAGCAGACAGTTTTATTGTTCATG
ATGATATATTTTTATCTTGTGCAATGTAACATCAGAGATTTTGAGACACAACGTGGCTTTGTTGAATAAA
TCGAACTTTTGCTGAGTTGAAGGATCAGTCATGACCAAAATCCCTTAACGTGAGTTTTCGTTCCACTGAG
CGTCAGACCCCGTAGAAAAGATCAAAGGATCTTCTTGAGATCCTTTTTTTCTGCGCGTAATCTGCTGCTT
GCAAACAAAAAAACCACCGCTACCAGCGGTGGTTTGTTTGCCGGATCAAGAGCTACCAACTCTTTTTCCG
AAGGTAACTGGCTTCAGCAGAGCGCAGATACCAAATACTGTTCTTCTAGTGTAGCCGTAGTTAGGCCACC
ACTTCAAGAACTCTGTAGCACCGCCTACATACCTCGCTCTGCTAATCCTGTTACCAGTGGCTGCTGCCAG
TGGCGATAAGTCGTGTCTTACCGGGTTGGACTCAAGACGATAGTTACCGGATAAGGCGCAGCGGTCGGGC
TGAACGGGGGGTTCGTGCACACAGCCCAGCTTGGAGCGAACGACCTACACCGAACTGAGATACCTACAGC
GTGAGCTATGAGAAAGCGCCACGCTTCCCGAAGGGAGAAAGGCGGACAGGTATCCGGTAAGCGGCAGGGT
CGGAACAGGAGAGCGCACGAGGGAGCTTCCAGGGGGAAACGCCTGGTATCTTTATAGTCCTGTCGGGTTT
CGCCACCTCTGACTTGAGCGTCGATTTTTGTGATGCTCGTCAGGGGGGCGGAGCCTATGGAAAAACGCCA
GCAACGCGGCCTTTTTACGGTTCCTGGCCTTTTGCTGGCCTTTTGCTCACATGTTCTTTCCTGCGTTATC
CCCTGATTCTGTGGATAACCGT
